>Addgene plasmid #127487 | pcDNA3.1/NDUFS3/myc-His | addgene full sequence | sequence record 250219 | Addgene NGS Result
CCGCATAGTTAAGCCAGTATCTGCTCCCTGCTTGTGTGTTGGAGGTCGCTGAGTAGTGCGCGAGCAAAAT
TTAAGCTACAACAAGGCAAGGCTTGACCGACAATTGCATGAAGAATCTGCTTAGGGTTAGGCGTTTTGCG
CTGCTTCGCGATGTACGGGCCAGATATACGCGTTGACATTGATTATTGACTAGTTATTAATAGTAATCAA
TTACGGGGTCATTAGTTCATAGCCCATATATGGAGTTCCGCGTTACATAACTTACGGTAAATGGCCCGCC
TGGCTGACCGCCCAACGACCCCCGCCCATTGACGTCAATAATGACGTATGTTCCCATAGTAACGCCAATA
GGGACTTTCCATTGACGTCAATGGGTGGAGTATTTACGGTAAACTGCCCACTTGGCAGTACATCAAGTGT
ATCATATGCCAAGTACGCCCCCTATTGACGTCAATGACGGTAAATGGCCCGCCTGGCATTATGCCCAGTA
CATGACCTTATGGGACTTTCCTACTTGGCAGTACATCTACGTATTAGTCATCGCTATTACCATGGTGATG
CGGTTTTGGCAGTACATCAATGGGCGTGGATAGCGGTTTGACTCACGGGGATTTCCAAGTCTCCACCCCA
TTGACGTCAATGGGAGTTTGTTTTGGCACCAAAATCAACGGGACTTTCCAAAATGTCGTAACAACTCCGC
CCCATTGACGCAAATGGGCGGTAGGCGTGTACGGTGGGAGGTCTATATAAGCAGAGCTCTCTGGCTAACT
AGAGAACCCACTGCTTACTGGCTTATCGAAATTAATACGACTCACTATAGGGAGACCCAAGCTGGCTAGC
CATGGCGGCGGCGGCGGTAGCCAGGCTGTGGTGGCGCGGGATCTTGGGGGCCTCGGCGCTGACCAGGGGG
ACTGGGCGACCCTCCGTTCTGTTGCTGCCGGTGAGGCGGGAGAGCGCCGGGGCCGAC
[624 nt withheld, positions 968-1591]
AGTCTCAAGCTTGAAGCCGGAGACAAGAAGCCTGATGCCAAGGCGGCCGCCACTGTGCTGGATATCTGCA
GAATTCCACCACACTGGACTAGTGGATCCGAGCTCGGTACCAAGCTTGGGCCCGAACAAAAACTCATCTC
AGAAGAGGATCTGAATAGCGCCGTCGACCATCATCATCATCATCATTGAGTTTAAACGGTCTCCAGCTTA
AGTTTAAACCGCTGATCAGCCTCGACTGTGCCTTCTAGTTGCCAGCCATCTGTTGTTTGCCCCTCCCCCG
TGCCTTCCTTGACCCTGGAAGGTGCCACTCCCACTGTCCTTTCCTAATAAAATGAGGAAATTGCATCGCA
TTGTCTGAGTAGGTGTCATTCTATTCTGGGGGGTGGGGTGGGGCAGGACAGCAAGGGGGAGGATTGGGAA
GACAATAGCAGGCATGCTGGGGATGCGGTGGGCTCTATGGCTTCTGAGGCGGAAAGAACCAGCTGGGGCT
CTAGGGGGTATCCCC
[124 nt withheld, positions 2097-2220]
C
[91 nt withheld, positions 2222-2312]
A
[49 nt withheld, positions 2314-2362]
CCTTTGACGTTGGAGTCCACGTTCTTT
[37 nt withheld, positions 2390-2426]
ACCCTATCTCGGTCTATTCTTTTGATTTATAAGGGATTTTGCCGATTTCGGCCTATTGGTTAAAAAATGA
GCTGATTTAACAAAAATTTAACGCGAATTAATTCTGTGGAATGTGTGTCAGTTAGGGTGTGGAAAGTCCC
CAGGCTCCCCAGCAGGCAGAAGTATGCAAAGCATGCATCTCAATTAGTCAGCAACCAGGTGTGGAAAGTC
CCCAGGCTCCCCAGCAGGCAGAAGTATGCAAAGCATGCATCTCAATTAGTCAGCAACCATAGTCCCGCCC
CTAACTCCGCCCATCCCGCCCCTAACTCCGCCCAGTTCCGCCCATTCTCCGCCCCATGGCTGACTAATTT
TTTTTATTTATGCAGAGGCCGAGGCCGCCTCTGCCTCTGAGCTATTCCAGAAGTAGTGAGGAGGCTTTTT
TGGAGGCCTAGGCTTTTGCAAAAAGCTCCCGGGAGCTTGTATATCCATTTTCGGATCTGATCAAGAGACA
GGATGAGGATCGTTTCGCATGATTGAACAAGATGGATTGCACGCAGGTTCTCCGGCCGCTTGGGTGGAGA
GGCTATTCGGCTATGACTGGGCACAACAGACAATCGGCTGCTCTGATGCCGCCGTGTTCCGGCTGTCAGC
GCAGGGGCGCCCGGTTCTTTTTGTCAAGACCGACCTGTCCGGTGCCCTGAATGAACTGCAGGACGAGGCA
GCGCGGCTATCGTGGCTGGCCACGACGGGCGTTCCTTGCGCAGCTGTGCTCGACGTTGTCACTGAAGCGG
GAAGGGACTGGCTGCTATTGGGCGAAGTGCCGGGGCAGGATCTCCTGTCATCTCACCTTGCTCCTGCCGA
GAAAGTATCCATCATGGCTGATGCAATGCGGCGGCTGCATACGCTTGATCCGGCTACCTGCCCATTCGAC
CACCAAGCGAAACATCGCATCGAGCGAGCACGTACTCGGATGGAAGCCGGTCTTGTCGATCAGGATGATC
TGGACGAAGAGCATCAGGGGCTCGCGCCAGCCGAACTGTTCGCCAGGCTCAAGGCGCGCATGCCCGACGG
CGAGGATCTCGTCGTGACCCATGGCGATGCCTGCTTGCCGAATATCATGGTGGAAAATGGCCGCTTTTCT
GGATTCATCGACTGTGGCCGGCTGGGTGTGGCGGACCGCTATCAGGACATAGCGTTGGCTACCCGTGATA
TTGCTGAAGAGCTTGGCGGCGAATGGGCTGACCGCTTCCTCGTGCTTTACGGTATCGCCGCTCCCGATTC
GCAGCGCATCGCCTTCTATCGCCTTCTTGACGAGTTCTTCTGAGCGGGACTCTGGGGTTCGAAATGACCG
ACCAAGCGACGCCCAACCTGCCATCACGAGATTTCGATTCCACCGCCGCCTTCTATGAAAGGTTGGGCTT
CGGAATCGTTTTCCGGGACGCCGGCTGGATGATCCTCCAGCGCGGGGATCTCATGCTGGAGTTCTTCGCC
CACCCCAACTTGTTTATTGCAGCTTATAATGGTTACAAATAAAGCAATAGCATCACAAATTTCACAAATA
AAGCATTTTTTTCACTGCATTCTAGTTGTGGTTTGTCCAAACTCATCAATGTATCTTATCATGTCTGTAT
ACCGTCGACCTCTAGCTAGAGCTTGGCGTAATCATGGTCATAGCTGTTTCCTGTGTGAAATTGTTATCCG
CTCACAATTCCACACAACATACGAGCCGGAAGCATAAAGTGTAAAGCCTGGGGTGCCTAATGAGTGAGCT
AACTCACATTAATTGCGTTGCGCTCACTGCCCGCTTTCCAGTCGGGAAACCTGTCGTGCCAGCTGCATTA
ATGAATCGGCCAACGCGCGGGGAGAGGCGGTTTGCGTATTGGGCGCTCTTCCGCTTCCTCGCTCACTGAC
TCGCTGCGCTCGGTCGTTCGGCTGCGGCGAGCGGTATCAGCTCACTCAAAGGCGGTAATACGGTTATCCA
CAGAATCAGGGGATAACGCAGGAAAGAACATGTGAGCAAAAGGCCAGCAAAAGGCCAGGAACCGTAAAAA
GGCCGCGTTGCTGGCGTTTTTCCATAGGCTCCGCCCCCCTGACGAGCATCACAAAAATCGACGCTCAAGT
CAGAGGTGGCGAAACCCGACAGGACTATAAAGATACCAGGCGTTTCCCCCTGGAAGCTCCCTCGTGCGCT
CTCCTGTTCCGACCCTGCCGCTTACCGGATACCTGTCCGCCTTTCTCCCTTCGGGAAGCGTGGCGCTTTC
TCATAGCTCACGCTGTAGGTATCTCAGTTCGGTGTAGGTCGTTCGCTCCAAGCTGGGCTGTGTGCACGAA
CCCCCCGTTCAGCCCGACCGCTGCGCCTTATCCGGTAACTATCGTCTTGAGTCCAACCCGGTAAGACACG
ACTTATCGCCACTGGCAGCAGCCACTGGTAACAGGATTAGCAGAGCGAGGTATGTAGGCGGTGCTACAGA
GTTCTTGAAGTGGTGGCCTAACTACGGCTACACTAGAAGAACAGTATTTGGTATCTGCGCTCTGCTGAAG
CCAGTTACCTTCGGAAAAAGAGTTGGTAGCTCTTGATCCGGCAAACAAACCACCGCTGGTAGCGGTGGTT
TTTTTGTTTGCAAGCAGCAGATTACGCGCAGAAAAAAAGGATCTCAAGAAGATCCTTTGATCTTTTCTAC
GGGGTCTGACGCTCAGTGGAACGAAAACTCACGTTAAGGGATTTTGGTCATGAGATTATCAAAAAGGATC
TTCACCTAGATCCTTTTAAATTAAAAATGAAGTTTTAAATCAATCTAAAGTATATATGAGTAAACTTGGT
CTGACAGTTACCAATGCTTAATCAGTGAGGCACCTATCTCAGCGATCTGTCTATTTCGTTCATCCATAGT
TGCCTGACTCCCCGTCGTGTAGATAACTACGATACGGGAGGGCTTACCATCTGGCCCCAGTGCTGCAATG
ATACCGCGAGACCCACGCTCACCGGCTCCAGATTTATCAGCAATAAACCAGCCAGCCGGAAGGGCCGAGC
GCAGAAGTGGTCCTGCAACTTTATCCGCCTCCATCCAGTCTATTAATTGTTGCCGGGAAGCTAGAGTAAG
TAGTTCGCCAGTTAATAGTTTGCGCAACGTTGTTGCCATTGCTACAGGCATCGTGGTGTCACGCTCGTCG
TTTGGTATGGCTTCATTCAGCTCCGGTTCCCAACGATCAAGGCGAGTTACATGATCCCCCATGTTGTGCA
AAAAAGCGGTTAGCTCCTTCGGTCCTCCGATCGTTGTCAGAAGTAAGTTGGCCGCAGTGTTATCACTCAT
GGTTATGGCAGCACTGCATAATTCTCTTACTGTCATGCCATCCGTAAGATGCTTTTCTGTGACTGGTGAG
TACTCAACCAAGTCATTCTGAGAATAGTGTATGCGGCGACCGAGTTGCTCTTGCCCGGCGTCAATACGGG
ATAATACCGCGCCACATAGCAGAACTTTAAAAGTGCTCATCATTGGAAAACGTTCTTCGGGGCGAAAACT
CTCAAGGATCTTACCGCTGTTGAGATCCAGTTCGATGTAACCCACTCGTGCACCCAACTGATCTTCAGCA
TCTTTTACTTTCACCAGCGTTTCTGGGTGAGCAAAAACAGGAAGGCAAAATGCCGCAAAAAAGGGAATAA
GGGCGACACGGAAATGTTGAATACTCATACTCTTCCTTTTTCAATATTATTGAAGCATTTATCAGGGTTA
TTGTCTCATGAGCGGATACATATTTGAATGTATTTAGAAAAATAAACAAATAGGGGTTCCGCGCACATTT
CCCCGAAAAGTGCCACCTGACGTCGACGGATCGGGAGATCTCCCGATCCCCTATGGTGCACTCTCAGTAC
AATCTGCTCTGATG
Features (pLannotate 1.2.2; 21 found; start..end, strand, type, name):
    175..554     +  enhancer       CMV enhancer: human cytomegalovirus immediate early enhancer
    555..758     +  promoter       CMV promoter: human cytomegalovirus (CMV) immediate early promoter
    754..787     +  LTR            5' LTR (truncated) (fragment): truncated 5' long terminal repeat (LTR) from HIV-1
    803..821     +  promoter       T7 promoter: promoter for bacteriophage T7 RNA polymerase
    842..1633    +  CDS            NDUFS3 (sequence partly withheld): NDUS3_HUMAN - Experimental evidence at protein level: Swiss-Prot protein existence level 1. Core subunit of the mitochondrial membrane respiratory chain NADH dehydrogenase (Complex I) which catalyzes electron transfer from NADH through the respiratory chain, using ubiquinone as an electron acceptor (PubMed:14729820, PubMed:30140060). Essential for the catalytic activity and assembly of complex I (PubMed:14729820, PubMed:24028823, PubMed:30140060). From Homo sapiens (Human).
   1760..1777    +  CDS            capTEV™ (fragment): composite tag for in vivo biotinylation, TEV protease cleavage, and 6xHis tagging
   1827..2051    +  polyA_signal   bGH poly(A) signal: bovine growth hormone polyadenylation signal
   2055..2076    +  promoter       SV40 promoter (fragment): SV40 enhancer and early promoter
   2097..2525    +  rep_origin     f1 ori (sequence partly withheld): f1 bacteriophage origin of replication; arrow indicates direction of (+) strand synthesis
   2539..2868    +  promoter       SV40 promoter: SV40 enhancer and early promoter
   2935..3726    +  CDS            neo: KKA2_KLEPN - Also known as kan, nptII. Experimental evidence at protein level: Swiss-Prot protein existence level 1. Resistance to kanamycin, neomycin, paromomycin, ribostamycin, butirosin and gentamicin B. From Klebsiella pneumoniae.
   3750..3908    +  CDS            ble (fragment): BLE_KLEPN - Experimental evidence at protein level: Swiss-Prot protein existence level 1. Binding protein with a strong affinity to the bleomycin family of antibiotics. Binds to CL990; an antimitotic-antibiotic compound. From Klebsiella pneumoniae.
   3903..4024    +  polyA_signal   SV40 poly(A) signal: SV40 polyadenylation signal
   4097..4113    -  protein_bind   lac operator: The lac repressor binds to the lac operator to inhibit transcription in E. coli. This inhibition can be relieved by adding lactose or isopropyl-β-D-thiogalactopyranoside (IPTG). lac repressor encoded by lacI
   4121..4151    -  promoter       lac promoter: promoter for the E. coli lac operon
   4166..4187    -  protein_bind   CAP binding site: CAP binding activates transcription in the presence of cAMP. E. coli catabolite activator protein
   4200..4292    -  CDS            lacI (fragment): lac repressor; lacI; The lac repressor binds to the lac operator to inhibit transcription in E. coli. This inhibition can be relieved by adding lactose or isopropyl-β-D-thiogalactopyranoside (IPTG).
   4475..5063    -  rep_origin     ori: high-copy-number ColE1/pMB1/pBR322/pUC origin of replication
   5234..6094    -  CDS            AmpR: β-lactamase; bla; confers resistance to ampicillin, carbenicillin, and related antibiotics
   6095..6199    -  promoter       AmpR promoter: bla
   6258..20      -  misc_feature   bom (fragment) (across the origin): basis of mobility region from pBR322
