[The description below was written by a language model from this plasmid's Addgene catalogue record and pLannotate feature annotations shown in this document.]
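Description:
pcDNA3.1/NDUFS3/myc-His is a mammalian expression plasmid built on the Invitrogen pcDNA3.1/myc-His(-)A backbone and carrying the human NDUFS3 coding sequence, which encodes a core subunit of mitochondrial respiratory complex I (NADH:ubiquinone oxidoreductase) required for the catalytic activity and assembly of that complex. The 792 bp open reading frame was inserted between NheI and NotI sites downstream of the human cytomegalovirus immediate-early enhancer and promoter, which drive strong constitutive transcription in mammalian cells. Transcripts are terminated by the bovine growth hormone polyadenylation signal. The insert is joined in frame to the backbone-encoded C-terminal myc epitope and polyhistidine tag, allowing antibody detection and metal-affinity purification. The automated annotation does not label the myc epitope, and marks only a short stretch downstream of the insert as a fragment of a composite His-containing tag, which most likely corresponds to the 6xHis sequence. A T7 promoter sits just upstream of the insert and can serve for in vitro transcription or as a sequencing primer site.

The plasmid is propagated in E. coli through a high-copy ColE1/pUC-type origin with ampicillin selection from the β-lactamase gene, and it also contains an f1 origin for single-stranded DNA production. For mammalian cells, an SV40 early promoter drives the neomycin phosphotransferase gene followed by an SV40 polyadenylation signal, permitting G418 selection of stable transfectants. Several small annotated fragments (HIV-1 LTR, ble, lacI, bom) appear to be incidental backbone matches rather than functional elements. The construct is intended for expressing tagged NDUFS3 in mammalian cells, and the associated work concerns inhibition of complex I as a metabolic approach to targeting cancer.
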