Addgene plasmid #127487: pcDNA3.1/NDUFS3/myc-His
Purpose: Expresses myc-tagged NDUFS3 in mammalian cells
Depositing lab: Shashi Jain & Dieter Wolf. Depositing organization: Sanford Burnham Prebys Medical Discovery Institute. Publication: Metabolic targeting of cancer by a ubiquinone uncompetitive inhibitor of mitochondrial complex I. Jain S, Hu C, Kluza J, Ke W, Tian G, Giurgiu M, Bleilevens A, Campos AR, Charbono A, Stickeler E, Maurer J, Holinski-Feder E, Vaisburg A, Bureik M, Luo G, Marchetti P, Cheng Y, Wolf DA. Cell Chem Biol. 2021 Nov 23. pii: S2451-9456(21)00479-7. doi: 10.1016/j.chembiol.2021.11.002. PubMed 34852219.
Backbone
  Vector backbone: pcDNA3.1/myc-His(-)A
  Backbone manufacturer: Invitrogen
  Backbone size w/o insert (bp): 5500
  Vector type: Mammalian Expression
  Selectable markers: Neomycin (select with G418)
Growth in bacteria
  Bacterial resistance: Ampicillin, 100 μg/mL
  Growth temperature: 37°C
  Growth strain: DH5alpha
  Copy number: High Copy
Gene/Insert
  Gene/Insert name: NDUFS3 (alt name: NADH:ubiquinone oxidoreductase core subunit S3)
  Species: H. sapiens (human)
  Insert size (bp): 792
  Entrez Gene: NDUFS3 (a.k.a. CI-30, MC1DN8)
  Promoter: CMV
  Tag / fusion protein: myc-His (C terminal on backbone)
  Cloning method: Restriction Enzyme; 5′ cloning site NheI (unknown if destroyed); 3′ cloning site NotI (unknown if destroyed)
  Sequencing primers: 5′ ATTTGATCGTG CATCTGC TAG C CATGGCGGC GGCG; 3′ AAGCGTATTTCC CGC GGC CGC CTT GGC ATC AGG CTT CTT GTC T
Terms and licenses: Academic/Nonprofit Terms; Industry Terms: Not Available to Industry
How to cite: pcDNA3.1/NDUFS3/myc-His was a gift from Shashi Jain & Dieter Wolf (Addgene plasmid # 127487 ; http://n2t.net/addgene:127487 ; RRID:Addgene_127487)
